Addgene plasmid #175092: pmEGFP-N1 SYS1
Purpose: SYS1-mEGFP can be transfected in mammalian cells
Depositing lab: Juan Bonifacino. Depositing organization: National Institute of Child Health and Human Development (NICHD). Publication: ARFRP1 functions upstream of ARL1 and ARL5 to coordinate recruitment of distinct tethering factors to the trans-Golgi network. Ishida M, Bonifacino JS. J Cell Biol. 2019 Nov 4;218(11):3681-3696. doi: 10.1083/jcb.201905097. Epub 2019 Oct 1. PubMed 31575603.
Backbone
  Vector backbone: pEGFP-N1
  Backbone size w/o insert (bp): 4716
  Total vector size (bp): 5184
  Vector type: Mammalian Expression
Growth in bacteria
  Bacterial resistance: Kanamycin, 50 μg/mL
  Growth temperature: 37°C
  Growth strain: DH5alpha
  Copy number: High Copy
Gene/Insert
  Gene/Insert name: SYS1
  Species: H. sapiens (human)
  Insert size (bp): 468
  GenBank ID: NM_001197129.2 NM_033542.4
  Entrez Gene: SYS1 (a.k.a. C20orf169, dJ453C12.4, dJ453C12.4.1)
  Promoter: CMV
  Tag / fusion protein: EGFP (C terminal on insert)
  Cloning method: Restriction Enzyme; 5′ cloning site EcoRI (unknown if destroyed); 3′ cloning site BamHI (unknown if destroyed)
  Sequencing primers: 5′ CGCAAATGGGCGGTAGG
Terms and licenses: Academic/Nonprofit Terms; Industry Terms: Not Available to Industry
How to cite: pmEGFP-N1 SYS1 was a gift from Juan Bonifacino (Addgene plasmid # 175092 ; http://n2t.net/addgene:175092 ; RRID:Addgene_175092)
