[The description below was written by a language model from this plasmid's Addgene catalogue record and pLannotate feature annotations shown in this document.]
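Description:
pmEGFP-N1 SYS1 is a mammalian expression plasmid built on the pEGFP-N1 backbone that encodes human SYS1 fused at its C terminus to a green fluorescent protein. The 468 bp SYS1 coding sequence was inserted between the EcoRI and BamHI sites of the multiple cloning site, placing it downstream of the human cytomegalovirus immediate early enhancer and promoter and upstream of the fluorescent protein reading frame, with an SV40 polyadenylation signal terminating the transcript. The two sequence records, both 5,184 nt and showing the same layout in opposite orientations, differ in how the reporter is annotated. The repository's sequencing result is called as mEGFP, the monomerizing A206K variant, which matches the plasmid name, whereas the depositor's sequence is annotated as original EGFP, which matches the catalogue tag field.

The plasmid is propagated in E. coli at high copy from a ColE1/pUC-type origin and selected with kanamycin. Resistance comes from the Tn5 aminoglycoside phosphotransferase (NeoR/KanR) cassette, which is preceded by a bacterial bla promoter and the SV40 enhancer/early promoter and followed by the HSV TK polyadenylation signal. The same gene can therefore confer G418 resistance in mammalian cells. An f1 origin is also present for single-stranded DNA production. The short large T antigen, ble and bGH poly(A) fragments are small partial matches rather than functional parts.

SYS1 is annotated as a protein-trafficking factor that may act as a receptor for ARFRP1. The construct is intended for transfection into mammalian cells to express and visualize SYS1-mEGFP, and the associated work concerns ARFRP1 and the recruitment of tethering factors to the trans-Golgi network.
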