Features (pLannotate 1.2.2; 15 found; start..end, strand, type, name):
     61..364     +  enhancer       CMV enhancer: human cytomegalovirus immediate early enhancer
    365..568     +  promoter       CMV promoter: human cytomegalovirus (CMV) immediate early promoter
    591..634     +  misc_feature   MCS (fragment): multiple cloning site
    641..1108    +  CDS            SYS1: SYS1_HUMAN - Also known as C20orf169. Experimental evidence at protein level: Swiss-Prot protein existence level 1. Involved in protein trafficking. May serve as a receptor for ARFRP1. From Homo sapiens (Human).
   1130..1849    +  CDS            EGFP: the original enhanced GFP (Yang et al., 1996) mammalian codon-optimized
   1866..1949    +  CDS            large T antigen (fragment): large T antigen from SV40 (simian virus 40)
   1972..2093    +  polyA_signal   SV40 poly(A) signal: SV40 polyadenylation signal
   2127..2555    -  rep_origin     f1 ori (sequence partly withheld): f1 bacteriophage origin of replication; arrow indicates direction of (+) strand synthesis
   2582..2686    +  promoter       AmpR promoter: bla
   2688..3045    +  promoter       SV40 promoter: SV40 enhancer and early promoter
   3080..3874    +  CDS            NeoR/KanR: aminoglycoside phosphotransferase from Tn5; aph(3')-II (or nptII); confers resistance to neomycin, kanamycin, and G418 (Geneticin®)
   3895..4047    +  CDS            ble (fragment): BLE_KLEPN - Experimental evidence at protein level: Swiss-Prot protein existence level 1. Binding protein with a strong affinity to the bleomycin family of antibiotics. Binds to CL990; an antimitotic-antibiotic compound. From Klebsiella pneumoniae.
   4106..4153    +  polyA_signal   HSV TK poly(A) signal: herpes simplex virus thymidine kinase polyadenylation signal (Cole and Stacy, 1985)
   4244..4260    -  polyA_signal   bGH poly(A) signal (fragment): bovine growth hormone polyadenylation signal
   4482..5070    +  rep_origin     ori: high-copy-number ColE1/pMB1/pBR322/pUC origin of replication
>Addgene plasmid #175092 | pmEGFP-N1 SYS1 | depositor full sequence | sequence record 340332 | pmEGFP-N1 SYS1 sequence 5184 bps
TAGTTATTAATAGTAATCAATTACGGGGTCATTAGTTCATAGCCCATATATGGAGTTCCGCGTTACATAA
CTTACGGTAAATGGCCCGCCTGGCTGACCGCCCAACGACCCCCGCCCATTGACGTCAATAATGACGTATG
TTCCCATAGTAACGCCAATAGGGACTTTCCATTGACGTCAATGGGTGGAGTATTTACGGTAAACTGCCCA
CTTGGCAGTACATCAAGTGTATCATATGCCAAGTACGCCCCCTATTGACGTCAATGACGGTAAATGGCCC
GCCTGGCATTATGCCCAGTACATGACCTTATGGGACTTTCCTACTTGGCAGTACATCTACGTATTAGTCA
TCGCTATTACCATGGTGATGCGGTTTTGGCAGTACATCAATGGGCGTGGATAGCGGTTTGACTCACGGGG
ATTTCCAAGTCTCCACCCCATTGACGTCAATGGGAGTTTGTTTTGGCACCAAAATCAACGGGACTTTCCA
AAATGTCGTAACAACTCCGCCCCATTGACGCAAATGGGCGGTAGGCGTGTACGGTGGGAGGTCTATATAA
GCAGAGCTGGTTTAGTGAACCGTCAGATCCGCTAGCGCTACCGGACTCAGATCTCGAGCTCAAGCTTCGA
ATTCGCCACCATGGCGGGTCAGTTCCGCAGCTACGTGTGGGACCCGCTGCTGATCCTGTCGCAGATCGTC
CTCATGCAGACCGTGTATTACGGCTCGCTGGGCCTGTGGCTGGCGCTGGTGGACGGGCTAGTGCGAAGCA
GCCCCTCGCTGGACCAGATGTTCGACGCCGAGATCCTGGGCTTTTCCACCCCTCCAGGCCGGCTCTCCAT
GATGTCCTTCATCCTCAACGCCCTCACCTGTGCCCTGGGCTTGCTGTACTTCATCCGGCGAGGAAAGCAG
TGTCTGGATTTCACTGTCACTGTCCATTTCTTTCACCTCCTGGGCTGCTGGTTCTACAGCTCCCGTTTCC
CCTCGGCGCTGACCTGGTGGCTGGTCCAAGCCGTGTGCATTGCACTCATGGCTGTCATCGGGGAGTACCT
GTGCATGCGGACGGAGCTCAAGGAGATACCCCTCAACTCAGCCCCTAAATCCAATGTCCGGGATCCACCG
GTCGCCACCATGGTGAGCAAGGGCGAGGAGCTGTTCACCGGGGTGGTGCCCATCCTGGTCGAGCTGGACG
GCGACGTAAACGGCCACAAGTTCAGCGTGTCCGGCGAGGGCGAGGGCGATGCCACCTACGGCAAGCTGAC
CCTGAAGTTCATCTGCACCACCGGCAAGCTGCCCGTGCCCTGGCCCACCCTCGTGACCACCCTGACCTAC
GGCGTGCAGTGCTTCAGCCGCTACCCCGACCACATGAAGCAGCACGACTTCTTCAAGTCCGCCATGCCCG
AAGGCTACGTCCAGGAGCGCACCATCTTCTTCAAGGACGACGGCAACTACAAGACCCGCGCCGAGGTGAA
GTTCGAGGGCGACACCCTGGTGAACCGCATCGAGCTGAAGGGCATCGACTTCAAGGAGGACGGCAACATC
CTGGGGCACAAGCTGGAGTACAACTACAACAGCCACAACGTCTATATCATGGCCGACAAGCAGAAGAACG
GCATCAAGGTGAACTTCAAGATCCGCCACAACATCGAGGACGGCAGCGTGCAGCTCGCCGACCACTACCA
GCAGAACACCCCCATCGGCGACGGCCCCGTGCTGCTGCCCGACAACCACTACCTGAGCACCCAGTCCGCC
CTGAGCAAAGACCCCAACGAGAAGCGCGATCACATGGTCCTGCTGGAGTTCGTGACCGCCGCCGGGATCA
CTCTCGGCATGGACGAGCTGTACAAGTAAAGCGGCCGCGACTCTAGATCATAATCAGCCATACCACATTT
GTAGAGGTTTTACTTGCTTTAAAAAACCTCCCACACCTCCCCCTGAACCTGAAACATAAAATGAATGCAA
TTGTTGTTGTTAACTTGTTTATTGCAGCTTATAATGGTTACAAATAAAGCAATAGCATCACAAATTTCAC
AAATAAAGCATTTTTTTCACTGCATTCTAGTTGTGGTTTGTCCAAACTCATCAATGTATCTTAAGGCGTA
AATTGTAAGCGTTAATATTTTGTTAAAATTCGCGTTAAATTTTTGTTAAATCAGCTCATTTTTTAACCAA
TAGGCCGAAATCGGCAAAATCCCTTATAAATCAAAAGAATAGACCGAGATAGGGT
[37 nt withheld, positions 2226-2262]
AAAGAACGTGGACTCCAACGTCAAAGG
[49 nt withheld, positions 2290-2338]
T
[91 nt withheld, positions 2340-2430]
G
[124 nt withheld, positions 2432-2555]
CAGGTGGCACTTTTCGGGGAAATGTGCGCGGAACCCCTATTTGTTTATTTTTCTAAATACATTCAAATAT
GTATCCGCTCATGAGACAATAACCCTGATAAATGCTTCAATAATATTGAAAAAGGAAGAGTCCTGAGGCG
GAAAGAACCAGCTGTGGAATGTGTGTCAGTTAGGGTGTGGAAAGTCCCCAGGCTCCCCAGCAGGCAGAAG
TATGCAAAGCATGCATCTCAATTAGTCAGCAACCAGGTGTGGAAAGTCCCCAGGCTCCCCAGCAGGCAGA
AGTATGCAAAGCATGCATCTCAATTAGTCAGCAACCATAGTCCCGCCCCTAACTCCGCCCATCCCGCCCC
TAACTCCGCCCAGTTCCGCCCATTCTCCGCCCCATGGCTGACTAATTTTTTTTATTTATGCAGAGGCCGA
GGCCGCCTCGGCCTCTGAGCTATTCCAGAAGTAGTGAGGAGGCTTTTTTGGAGGCCTAGGCTTTTGCAAA
GATCGATCAAGAGACAGGATGAGGATCGTTTCGCATGATTGAACAAGATGGATTGCACGCAGGTTCTCCG
GCCGCTTGGGTGGAGAGGCTATTCGGCTATGACTGGGCACAACAGACAATCGGCTGCTCTGATGCCGCCG
TGTTCCGGCTGTCAGCGCAGGGGCGCCCGGTTCTTTTTGTCAAGACCGACCTGTCCGGTGCCCTGAATGA
ACTGCAAGACGAGGCAGCGCGGCTATCGTGGCTGGCCACGACGGGCGTTCCTTGCGCAGCTGTGCTCGAC
GTTGTCACTGAAGCGGGAAGGGACTGGCTGCTATTGGGCGAAGTGCCGGGGCAGGATCTCCTGTCATCTC
ACCTTGCTCCTGCCGAGAAAGTATCCATCATGGCTGATGCAATGCGGCGGCTGCATACGCTTGATCCGGC
TACCTGCCCATTCGACCACCAAGCGAAACATCGCATCGAGCGAGCACGTACTCGGATGGAAGCCGGTCTT
GTCGATCAGGATGATCTGGACGAAGAGCATCAGGGGCTCGCGCCAGCCGAACTGTTCGCCAGGCTCAAGG
CGAGCATGCCCGACGGCGAGGATCTCGTCGTGACCCATGGCGATGCCTGCTTGCCGAATATCATGGTGGA
AAATGGCCGCTTTTCTGGATTCATCGACTGTGGCCGGCTGGGTGTGGCGGACCGCTATCAGGACATAGCG
TTGGCTACCCGTGATATTGCTGAAGAGCTTGGCGGCGAATGGGCTGACCGCTTCCTCGTGCTTTACGGTA
TCGCCGCTCCCGATTCGCAGCGCATCGCCTTCTATCGCCTTCTTGACGAGTTCTTCTGAGCGGGACTCTG
GGGTTCGAAATGACCGACCAAGCGACGCCCAACCTGCCATCACGAGATTTCGATTCCACCGCCGCCTTCT
ATGAAAGGTTGGGCTTCGGAATCGTTTTCCGGGACGCCGGCTGGATGATCCTCCAGCGCGGGGATCTCAT
GCTGGAGTTCTTCGCCCACCCTAGGGGGAGGCTAACTGAAACACGGAAGGAGACAATACCGGAAGGAACC
CGCGCTATGACGGCAATAAAAAGACAGAATAAAACGCACGGTGTTGGGTCGTTTGTTCATAAACGCGGGG
TTCGGTCCCAGGGCTGGCACTCTGTCGATACCCCACCGAGACCCCATTGGGGCCAATACGCCCGCGTTTC
TTCCTTTTCCCCACCCCACCCCCCAAGTTCGGGTGAAGGCCCAGGGCTCGCAGCCAACGTCGGGGCGGCA
GGCCCTGCCATAGCCTCAGGTTACTCATATATACTTTAGATTGATTTAAAACTTCATTTTTAATTTAAAA
GGATCTAGGTGAAGATCCTTTTTGATAATCTCATGACCAAAATCCCTTAACGTGAGTTTTCGTTCCACTG
AGCGTCAGACCCCGTAGAAAAGATCAAAGGATCTTCTTGAGATCCTTTTTTTCTGCGCGTAATCTGCTGC
TTGCAAACAAAAAAACCACCGCTACCAGCGGTGGTTTGTTTGCCGGATCAAGAGCTACCAACTCTTTTTC
CGAAGGTAACTGGCTTCAGCAGAGCGCAGATACCAAATACTGTCCTTCTAGTGTAGCCGTAGTTAGGCCA
CCACTTCAAGAACTCTGTAGCACCGCCTACATACCTCGCTCTGCTAATCCTGTTACCAGTGGCTGCTGCC
AGTGGCGATAAGTCGTGTCTTACCGGGTTGGACTCAAGACGATAGTTACCGGATAAGGCGCAGCGGTCGG
GCTGAACGGGGGGTTCGTGCACACAGCCCAGCTTGGAGCGAACGACCTACACCGAACTGAGATACCTACA
GCGTGAGCTATGAGAAAGCGCCACGCTTCCCGAAGGGAGAAAGGCGGACAGGTATCCGGTAAGCGGCAGG
GTCGGAACAGGAGAGCGCACGAGGGAGCTTCCAGGGGGAAACGCCTGGTATCTTTATAGTCCTGTCGGGT
TTCGCCACCTCTGACTTGAGCGTCGATTTTTGTGATGCTCGTCAGGGGGGCGGAGCCTATGGAAAAACGC
CAGCAACGCGGCCTTTTTACGGTTCCTGGCCTTTTGCTGGCCTTTTGCTCACATGTTCTTTCCTGCGTTA
TCCCCTGATTCTGTGGATAACCGTATTACCGCCATGCAT
