Features (pLannotate 1.2.2; 15 found; start..end, strand, type, name):
    247..351     -  promoter       AmpR promoter: bla
    378..806     +  rep_origin     f1 ori (sequence partly withheld): f1 bacteriophage origin of replication; arrow indicates direction of (+) strand synthesis
    840..961     -  polyA_signal   SV40 poly(A) signal: SV40 polyadenylation signal
    984..1067    -  CDS            large T antigen (fragment): large T antigen from SV40 (simian virus 40)
   1084..1803    -  CDS            mEGFP: enhanced GFP with monomerizing A206K mutation (Zacharias et al., 2002) mammalian codon-optimized
   1825..2292    -  CDS            SYS1: SYS1_HUMAN - Also known as C20orf169. Experimental evidence at protein level: Swiss-Prot protein existence level 1. Involved in protein trafficking. May serve as a receptor for ARFRP1. From Homo sapiens (Human).
   2299..2342    -  misc_feature   MCS (fragment): multiple cloning site
   2365..2568    -  promoter       CMV promoter: human cytomegalovirus (CMV) immediate early promoter
   2569..2872    -  enhancer       CMV enhancer: human cytomegalovirus immediate early enhancer
   3047..3635    -  rep_origin     ori: high-copy-number ColE1/pMB1/pBR322/pUC origin of replication
   3857..3873    +  polyA_signal   bGH poly(A) signal (fragment): bovine growth hormone polyadenylation signal
   3964..4011    -  polyA_signal   HSV TK poly(A) signal: herpes simplex virus thymidine kinase polyadenylation signal (Cole and Stacy, 1985)
   4070..4222    -  CDS            ble (fragment): BLE_KLEPN - Experimental evidence at protein level: Swiss-Prot protein existence level 1. Binding protein with a strong affinity to the bleomycin family of antibiotics. Binds to CL990; an antimitotic-antibiotic compound. From Klebsiella pneumoniae.
   4243..5037    -  CDS            NeoR/KanR: aminoglycoside phosphotransferase from Tn5; aph(3')-II (or nptII); confers resistance to neomycin, kanamycin, and G418 (Geneticin®)
   5072..245     -  promoter       SV40 promoter (across the origin): SV40 enhancer and early promoter
>Addgene plasmid #175092 | pmEGFP-N1 SYS1 | addgene full sequence | sequence record 345228 | Addgene NGS Result
GAGAATGGGCGGAACTGGGCGGAGTTAGGGGCGGGATGGGCGGAGTTAGGGGCGGGACTATGGTTGCTGA
CTAATTGAGATGCATGCTTTGCATACTTCTGCCTGCTGGGGAGCCTGGGGACTTTCCACACCTGGTTGCT
GACTAATTGAGATGCATGCTTTGCATACTTCTGCCTGCTGGGGAGCCTGGGGACTTTCCACACCCTAACT
GACACACATTCCACAGCTGGTTCTTTCCGCCTCAGGACTCTTCCTTTTTCAATATTATTGAAGCATTTAT
CAGGGTTATTGTCTCATGAGCGGATACATATTTGAATGTATTTAGAAAAATAAACAAATAGGGGTTCCGC
GCACATTTCCCCGAAAAGTGCCACCTG
[124 nt withheld, positions 378-501]
C
[91 nt withheld, positions 503-593]
A
[49 nt withheld, positions 595-643]
CCTTTGACGTTGGAGTCCACGTTCTTT
[37 nt withheld, positions 671-707]
ACCCTATCTCGGTCTATTCTTTTGATTTATAAGGGATTTTGCCGATTTCGGCCTATTGGTTAAAAAATGA
GCTGATTTAACAAAAATTTAACGCGAATTTTAACAAAATATTAACGCTTACAATTTACGCCTTAAGATAC
ATTGATGAGTTTGGACAAACCACAACTAGAATGCAGTGAAAAAAATGCTTTATTTGTGAAATTTGTGATG
CTATTGCTTTATTTGTAACCATTATAAGCTGCAATAAACAAGTTAACAACAACAATTGCATTCATTTTAT
GTTTCAGGTTCAGGGGGAGGTGTGGGAGGTTTTTTAAAGCAAGTAAAACCTCTACAAATGTGGTATGGCT
GATTATGATCTAGAGTCGCGGCCGCTTTACTTGTACAGCTCGTCCATGCCGAGAGTGATCCCGGCGGCGG
TCACGAACTCCAGCAGGACCATGTGATCGCGCTTCTCGTTGGGGTCTTTGCTCAGCTTGGACTGGGTGCT
CAGGTAGTGGTTGTCGGGCAGCAGCACGGGGCCGTCGCCGATGGGGGTGTTCTGCTGGTAGTGGTCGGCG
AGCTGCACGCTGCCGTCCTCGATGTTGTGGCGGATCTTGAAGTTCACCTTGATGCCGTTCTTCTGCTTGT
CGGCCATGATATAGACGTTGTGGCTGTTGTAGTTGTACTCCAGCTTGTGCCCCAGGATGTTGCCGTCCTC
CTTGAAGTCGATGCCCTTCAGCTCGATGCGGTTCACCAGGGTGTCGCCCTCGAACTTCACCTCGGCGCGG
GTCTTGTAGTTGCCGTCGTCCTTGAAGAAGATGGTGCGCTCCTGGACGTAGCCTTCGGGCATGGCGGACT
TGAAGAAGTCGTGCTGCTTCATGTGGTCGGGGTAGCGGCTGAAGCACTGCACGCCGTAGGTCAGGGTGGT
CACGAGGGTGGGCCAGGGCACGGGCAGCTTGCCGGTGGTGCAGATGAACTTCAGGGTCAGCTTGCCGTAG
GTGGCATCGCCCTCGCCCTCGCCGGACACGCTGAACTTGTGGCCGTTTACGTCGCCGTCCAGCTCGACCA
GGATGGGCACCACCCCGGTGAACAGCTCCTCGCCCTTGCTCACCATGGTGGCGACCGGTGGATCCCGGAC
ATTGGATTTAGGGGCTGAGTTGAGGGGTATCTCCTTGAGCTCCGTCCGCATGCACAGGTACTCCCCGATG
ACAGCCATGAGTGCAATGCACACGGCTTGGACCAGCCACCAGGTCAGCGCCGAGGGGAAACGGGAGCTGT
AGAACCAGCAGCCCAGGAGGTGAAAGAAATGGACAGTGACAGTGAAATCCAGACACTGCTTTCCTCGCCG
GATGAAGTACAGCAAGCCCAGGGCACAGGTGAGGGCGTTGAGGATGAAGGACATCATGGAGAGCCGGCCT
GGAGGGGTGGAAAAGCCCAGGATCTCGGCGTCGAACATCTGGTCCAGCGAGGGGCTGCTTCGCACTAGCC
CGTCCACCAGCGCCAGCCACAGGCCCAGCGAGCCGTAATACACGGTCTGCATGAGGACGATCTGCGACAG
GATCAGCAGCGGGTCCCACACGTAGCTGCGGAACTGACCCGCCATGGTGGCGAATTCGAAGCTTGAGCTC
GAGATCTGAGTCCGGTAGCGCTAGCGGATCTGACGGTTCACTAAACCAGCTCTGCTTATATAGACCTCCC
ACCGTACACGCCTACCGCCCATTTGCGTCAATGGGGCGGAGTTGTTACGACATTTTGGAAAGTCCCGTTG
ATTTTGGTGCCAAAACAAACTCCCATTGACGTCAATGGGGTGGAGACTTGGAAATCCCCGTGAGTCAAAC
CGCTATCCACGCCCATTGATGTACTGCCAAAACCGCATCACCATGGTAATAGCGATGACTAATACGTAGA
TGTACTGCCAAGTAGGAAAGTCCCATAAGGTCATGTACTGGGCATAATGCCAGGCGGGCCATTTACCGTC
ATTGACGTCAATAGGGGGCGTACTTGGCATATGATACACTTGATGTACTGCCAAGTGGGCAGTTTACCGT
AAATACTCCACCCATTGACGTCAATGGAAAGTCCCTATTGGCGTTACTATGGGAACATACGTCATTATTG
ACGTCAATGGGCGGGGGTCGTTGGGCGGTCAGCCAGGCGGGCCATTTACCGTAAGTTATGTAACGCGGAA
CTCCATATATGGGCTATGAACTAATGACCCCGTAATTGATTACTATTAATAACTAATGCATGGCGGTAAT
ACGGTTATCCACAGAATCAGGGGATAACGCAGGAAAGAACATGTGAGCAAAAGGCCAGCAAAAGGCCAGG
AACCGTAAAAAGGCCGCGTTGCTGGCGTTTTTCCATAGGCTCCGCCCCCCTGACGAGCATCACAAAAATC
GACGCTCAAGTCAGAGGTGGCGAAACCCGACAGGACTATAAAGATACCAGGCGTTTCCCCCTGGAAGCTC
CCTCGTGCGCTCTCCTGTTCCGACCCTGCCGCTTACCGGATACCTGTCCGCCTTTCTCCCTTCGGGAAGC
GTGGCGCTTTCTCATAGCTCACGCTGTAGGTATCTCAGTTCGGTGTAGGTCGTTCGCTCCAAGCTGGGCT
GTGTGCACGAACCCCCCGTTCAGCCCGACCGCTGCGCCTTATCCGGTAACTATCGTCTTGAGTCCAACCC
GGTAAGACACGACTTATCGCCACTGGCAGCAGCCACTGGTAACAGGATTAGCAGAGCGAGGTATGTAGGC
GGTGCTACAGAGTTCTTGAAGTGGTGGCCTAACTACGGCTACACTAGAAGAACAGTATTTGGTATCTGCG
CTCTGCTGAAGCCAGTTACCTTCGGAAAAAGAGTTGGTAGCTCTTGATCCGGCAAACAAACCACCGCTGG
TAGCGGTGGTTTTTTTGTTTGCAAGCAGCAGATTACGCGCAGAAAAAAAGGATCTCAAGAAGATCCTTTG
ATCTTTTCTACGGGGTCTGACGCTCAGTGGAACGAAAACTCACGTTAAGGGATTTTGGTCATGAGATTAT
CAAAAAGGATCTTCACCTAGATCCTTTTAAATTAAAAATGAAGTTTTAAATCAATCTAAAGTATATATGA
GTAACCTGAGGCTATGGCAGGGCCTGCCGCCCCGACGTTGGCTGCGAGCCCTGGGCCTTCACCCGAACTT
GGGGGGTGGGGTGGGGAAAAGGAAGAAACGCGGGCGTATTGGCCCCAATGGGGTCTCGGTGGGGTATCGA
CAGAGTGCCAGCCCTGGGACCGAACCCCGCGTTTATGAACAAACGACCCAACACCGTGCGTTTTATTCTG
TCTTTTTATTGCCGTCATAGCGCGGGTTCCTTCCGGTATTGTCTCCTTCCGTGTTTCAGTTAGCCTCCCC
CTAGGGTGGGCGAAGAACTCCAGCATGAGATCCCCGCGCTGGAGGATCATCCAGCCGGCGTCCCGGAAAA
CGATTCCGAAGCCCAACCTTTCATAGAAGGCGGCGGTGGAATCGAAATCTCGTGATGGCAGGTTGGGCGT
CGCTTGGTCGGTCATTTCGAACCCCAGAGTCCCGCTCAGAAGAACTCGTCAAGAAGGCGATAGAAGGCGA
TGCGCTGCGAATCGGGAGCGGCGATACCGTAAAGCACGAGGAAGCGGTCAGCCCATTCGCCGCCAAGCTC
TTCAGCAATATCACGGGTAGCCAACGCTATGTCCTGATAGCGGTCCGCCACACCCAGCCGGCCACAGTCG
ATGAATCCAGAAAAGCGGCCATTTTCCACCATGATATTCGGCAAGCAGGCATCGCCATGGGTCACGACGA
GATCCTCGCCGTCGGGCATGCTCGCCTTGAGCCTGGCGAACAGTTCGGCTGGCGCGAGCCCCTGATGCTC
TTCGTCCAGATCATCCTGATCGACAAGACCGGCTTCCATCCGAGTACGTGCTCGCTCGATGCGATGTTTC
GCTTGGTGGTCGAATGGGCAGGTAGCCGGATCAAGCGTATGCAGCCGCCGCATTGCATCAGCCATGATGG
ATACTTTCTCGGCAGGAGCAAGGTGAGATGACAGGAGATCCTGCCCCGGCACTTCGCCCAATAGCAGCCA
GTCCCTTCCCGCTTCAGTGACAACGTCGAGCACAGCTGCGCAAGGAACGCCCGTCGTGGCCAGCCACGAT
AGCCGCGCTGCCTCGTCTTGCAGTTCATTCAGGGCACCGGACAGGTCGGTCTTGACAAAAAGAACCGGGC
GCCCCTGCGCTGACAGCCGGAACACGGCGGCATCAGAGCAGCCGATTGTCTGTTGTGCCCAGTCATAGCC
GAATAGCCTCTCCACCCAAGCGGCCGGAGAACCTGCGTGCAATCCATCTTGTTCAATCATGCGAAACGAT
CCTCATCCTGTCTCTTGATCGATCTTTGCAAAAGCCTAGGCCTCCAAAAAAGCCTCCTCACTACTTCTGG
AATAGCTCAGAGGCCGAGGCGGCCTCGGCCTCTGCATAAATAAAAAAAATTAGTCAGCCATGGGGCG
